>Addgene plasmid #105739 | pT7-7 asyn K32R | addgene full sequence | sequence record 207290 | Addgene NGS Result
CGTAGAAAAGATCAAAGGATCTTCTTGAGATCCTTTTTTTCTGCGCGTAATCTGCTGCTTGCAAACAAAA
AAACCACCGCTACCAGCGGTGGTTTGTTTGCCGGATCAAGAGCTACCAACTCTTTTTCCGAAGGTAACTG
GCTTCAGCAGAGCGCAGATACCAAATACTGTCCTTCTAGTGTAGCCGTAGTTAGGCCACCACTTCAAGAA
CTCTGTAGCACCGCCTACATACCTCGCTCTGCTAATCCTGTTACCAGTGGCTGCTGCCAGTGGCGATAAG
TCGTGTCTTACCGGGTTGGACTCAAGACGATAGTTACCGGATAAGGCGCAGCGGTCGGGCTGAACGGGGG
GTTCGTGCACACAGCCCAGCTTGGAGCGAACGACCTACACCGAACTGAGATACCTACAGCGTGAGCTATG
AGAAAGCGCCACGCTTCCCGAAGGGAGAAAGGCGGACAGGTATCCGGTAAGCGGCAGGGTCGGAACAGGA
GAGCGCACGAGGGAGCTTCCAGGGGGAAACGCCTGGTATCTTTATAGTCCTGTCGGGTTTCGCCACCTCT
GACTTGAGCGTCGATTTTTGTGATGCTCGTCAGGGGGGCGGAGCCTATGGAAAAACGCCAGCAACGCGGC
CTTTTTACGGTTCCTGGCCTTTTGCTGGCCTTTTGCTCACATGTTCTTTCCTGCGTTATCCCCTGATTCT
GTGGATAACCGTATTACCGCCTTTGAGTGAGCTGATACCGCTCGCCGCAGCCGAACGACCGAGCGCAGCG
AGTCAGTGAGCGAGGAAGCGGAAGAGCGCCTGATGCGGTATTTTCTCCTTACGCATCTGTGCGGTATTTC
ACACCGCATAGGAAGATCTTCCGGAAGATCTTCCTATGGTGCACTCTCAGTACAATCTGCTCTGATGCGC
TACGTGACTGGGTCATGGCTGCGCCCCGACACCCGCCAACACCCGCTGACGCGCCCTGACGGGCTTGTCT
GCTCCCGGCATCCGCTTACAGACAAGCTGTGACCGTCTCCGGGAGCTGCATGTGTCAGAGGTTTTCACCG
TCATCACCGAAACGCGCGAGGCCCAGCGATTCGAACTTCTGATAGACTTCGAAATTAATACGACTCACTA
TAGGGAGACCACAACGGTTTCCCTCTAGAAATAATTTTGTTTAACTTTAAGAAGGAGATATACATATGGA
TGTATTCATGAAAGGACTTTCAAAGGCCAAGGAGGGAGTTGTGGCTGCTGCTGAGAAAACCAAACAGGGT
GTGGCAGAAGCAGCAGGAAGGACAAAAGAG
[192 nt withheld, positions 1291-1482]
TTGGGCAAGAATGAAGAAGGAGCCCCACAGGAAGGAATTCTGGAAGATATGCCTGTGGATCCTGACAATG
AGGCTTATGAAATGCCTTCTGAGGAAGGGTATCAAGACTACGAACCTGAAGCCTAAGAAATATCTTTGCT
CCCAGTTTCTTGAGATCTGCTGACAGATGTTCCATCCAAGCTTATCGATGATAAGCTGTCAAACATGAGA
ATTAAATCAATCTAAAGTATATATGAGTAAACTTGGTCTGACAGTTACCAATGCTTAATCAGTGAGGCAC
CTATCTCAGCGATCTGTCTATTTCGTTCATCCATAGTTGCCTGACTCCCCGTCGTGTAGATAACTACGAT
ACGGGAGGGCTTACCATCTGGCCCCAGTGCTGCAATGATACCGCGAGACCCACGCTCACCGGCTCCAGAT
TTATCAGCAATAAACCAGCCAGCCGGAAGGGCCGAGCGCAGAAGTGGTCCTGCAACTTTATCCGCCTCCA
TCCAGTCTATTAATTGTTGCCGGGAAGCTAGAGTAAGTAGTTCGCCAGTTAATAGTTTGCGCAACGTTGT
TGCCATTGCTACAGGCATCGTGGTGTCACGCTCGTCGTTTGGTATGGCTTCATTCAGCTCCGGTTCCCAA
CGATCAAGGCGAGTTACATGATCCCCCATGTTGTGCAAAAAAGCGGTTAGCTCCTTCGGTCCTCCGATCG
TTGTCAGAAGTAAGTTGGCCGCAGTGTTATCACTCATGGTTATGGCAGCACTGCATAATTCTCTTACTGT
CATGCCATCCGTAAGATGCTTTTCTGTGACTGGTGAGTACTCAACCAAGTCATTCTGAGAATAGTGTATG
CGGCGACCGAGTTGCTCTTGCCCGGCGTCAACACGGGATAATACCGCGCCACATAGCAGAACTTTAAAAG
TGCTCATCATTGGAAAACGTTCTTCGGGGCGAAAACTCTCAAGGATCTTACCGCTGTTGAGATCCAGTTC
GATGTAACCCACTCGTGCACCCAACTGATCTTCAGCATCTTTTACTTTCACCAGCGTTTCTGGGTGAGCA
AAAACAGGAAGGCAAAATGCCGCAAAAAAGGGAATAAGGGCGACACGGAAATGTTGAATACTCATACTCT
TCCTTTTTCAATATTATTGAAGCATTTATCAGGGTTATTGTCTCATGAGCGGATACATATTTGAATGTAT
TTAGAAAAATAAACAAATAGGGGTTCCGCGCACATTTCCCCGAAAAGTGCCACCTGACGTCTAAGAAACC
ATTATTATCATGACATTAACCTATAAAAATAGGCGTATCACGAGGCCCTTTCGTCTTCAAGAATAAAAGG
ATCTAGGTGAAGATCCTTTTTGATAATCTCATGACCAAAATCCCTTAACGTGAGTTTTCGTTCCACTGAG
CGTCAGACCC
Features (pLannotate 1.2.2; 11 found; start..end, strand, type, name):
     25..613     +  rep_origin     ori: high-copy-number ColE1/pMB1/pBR322/pUC origin of replication
    799..850     -  misc_feature   bom (fragment): basis of mobility region from pBR322
    875..908     -  misc_feature   bom (fragment): basis of mobility region from pBR322
    908..933     -  misc_feature   bom (fragment): basis of mobility region from pBR322
   1035..1072    -  CDS            rop (fragment): Rop protein, which maintains plasmids at low copy number; rop
   1106..1124    +  promoter       T7 promoter: promoter for bacteriophage T7 RNA polymerase
   1156..1178    +  RBS            RBS: efficient ribosome binding site from bacteriophage T7 gene 10 (Olins and Rangwala, 1989)
   1186..1605    +  CDS            SNCA (sequence partly withheld): SYUA_HUMAN - Also known as NACP, PARK1. Experimental evidence at protein level: Swiss-Prot protein existence level 1. Neuronal protein that plays several roles in synaptic activity such as regulation of synaptic vesicle trafficking and subsequent neurotransmitter release. Participates as a monomer in synaptic vesicle exocytosis by enhancing vesicle priming, fusion and dilation of exocytotic fusion pores (PubMed:28288128, PubMed:30404828). Mechanistically, acts by increasing local Ca(2+) release from microdomains which is essential for the enhancement of ATP-induced exocytosis (PubMed:30404828)
   1660..1684    -  promoter       tet promoter (fragment): E. coli promoter for tetracycline efflux protein gene
   1737..2597    -  CDS            AmpR: β-lactamase; bla; confers resistance to ampicillin, carbenicillin, and related antibiotics
   2598..2702    -  promoter       AmpR promoter: bla
