[The description below was written by a language model from this plasmid's Addgene catalogue record and pLannotate feature annotations shown in this document.]
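Description:
pT7-7 asyn K32R is a small bacterial expression plasmid (the sequenced record is about 2.9 kb) built on the pT7-7 backbone and carrying human alpha-synuclein (SNCA) with a lysine-to-arginine substitution at residue 32. It replicates in E. coli from a ColE1/pMB1-type origin and is selected with ampicillin through a β-lactamase gene driven by its own bla promoter. The annotation also picks up remnants of the pBR322 lineage: fragments of the bom mobility region, a short piece of rop and a fragment of the tet promoter. As partial sequences, these are unlikely to be functional. The catalogue lists copy number as unknown.

The expression cassette is simple. A bacteriophage T7 promoter is followed by the efficient ribosome binding site from T7 gene 10, and then by the SNCA open reading frame of about 420 bp, which corresponds to the full-length 140-residue protein. The insert was placed between ClaI and BglII sites, both of which are retained. No affinity tag, fusion partner or reporter is annotated or recorded, so the protein appears to be produced untagged. No T7 terminator or lac operator is annotated either. Because transcription depends on T7 RNA polymerase, protein production requires a host strain that supplies that enzyme, whereas a cloning strain such as DH5alpha serves only for propagation.

The stated purpose is bacterial expression of mutant human alpha-synuclein. K32R replaces a lysine with a similarly charged residue that cannot undergo lysine-specific modification, but the record does not state the specific experimental rationale for this mutant.
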