Addgene plasmid #105739: pT7-7 asyn K32R
Purpose: Bacterial expression of mutant human alpha synuclein
Depositing lab: Hilal Lashuel. Depositing organization: Swiss Federal Institute of Technology (EPFL).
Backbone
  Vector backbone: pT7-7
  Backbone size w/o insert (bp): 2438
  Vector type: Bacterial Expression
Growth in bacteria
  Bacterial resistance: Ampicillin, 100 μg/mL
  Growth temperature: 37°C
  Growth strain: DH5alpha
  Copy number: Unknown
Gene/Insert
  Gene/Insert name: alpha-synuclein K32R
  Species: H. sapiens (human)
  Insert size (bp): 476
  Mutation: K32R
  Entrez Gene: SNCA (a.k.a. NACP, PARK1, PARK4, PD1)
  Promoter: T7
  Cloning method: Restriction Enzyme; 5′ cloning site ClaI (not destroyed); 3′ cloning site BglII (not destroyed)
  Sequencing primers: 5′ T7 (TAATACGACTCACTATAGG); 3′ AmpStop (TCAGGCAACTATGGATGAAC)
Terms and licenses: Academic/Nonprofit Terms; Industry Terms: Not Available to Industry
How to cite: pT7-7 asyn K32R was a gift from Hilal Lashuel (Addgene plasmid # 105739 ; http://n2t.net/addgene:105739 ; RRID:Addgene_105739)
