>Addgene plasmid #105739 | pT7-7 asyn K32R | depositor partial sequence | sequence record 200215 | sequencing results
AAATTTTGTTTAACTTTAAGAAGGAGATATACATATGGATGTATTCATGAAAGGACTTTCAAAGGCCAAG
GAGGGAGTTGTGGCTGCTGCTGAGAAAACCAAACAGGGTGTGGCAGAAGCAGCAGGAAGGACAAAAGAG
[192 nt withheld, positions 140-331]
TTGGGCAAGAATGAAGAAGGAGCCCCACAGGAAGGAATTCTGGAAGATATGCCTGTGGATCCTGACAATG
AGGCTTATGAAATGCCTTCTGAGGAAGGGTATCAAGACTACGAACCTGAAGCCTAAGAAATATCTTTGCT
CCCAGTTTCTTGAGATCTGCTGACAGATGTTCCATCCAAGCTTATCGATGATAAGCTGTCAAACATGAGA
ATTAAATCAATCTAAAGTATATATGAGTAAACTTGGTCTGACAGTTACCAATGCTTAATCAGTGAGGCAC
CTATCTCAGCGATCTGTCTATTTCGTTCATCCATAGTTGCCTGACTCCCCGTCGTGTAGATAACTACGAT
ACGGGAGGGCTTACCATCTGGCCCCAGTGCTGCAATGATACCGCGAGACCCACGCTCACCGGCTCCAGAT
TTATCAGCAATAAACCAGCCAGCCGGAAGGGCCGAGCGCAGAAGTGGTCCTGCAACTTTATCCGCCTCCA
TCCAGTCTATTAATTGTTGCCGGGAAGCTAGAGTAAGTAGTTCGCCAGTTAATAGTTTGCGCAACGTTGT
TGCCA
